Addgene plasmid #175903: pDL71
Purpose: pENTRY for Gateway LR reaction
Depositing lab: Nemo Peeters. Depositing organization: CNRS UMR 2594, INRA UMR 0441, Laboratoire des Interactions Plantes Micro-organismes (LIPM). Publication: An NLR integrated domain toolkit to identify plant pathogen effector targets. Landry D, Mila I, Sabbagh CRR, Zaffuto M, Pouzet C, Tremousaygue D, Dabos P, Deslandes L, Peeters N. Plant J. 2023 Sep;115(5):1443-1457. doi: 10.1111/tpj.16331. Epub 2023 Jul 24. PubMed 37248633.
Backbone
  Vector backbone: pDONOR207
  Vector type: pENTRY clone
Growth in bacteria
  Bacterial resistance: Gentamicin, 10 μg/mL
  Growth temperature: 37°C
  Growth strain: DH5alpha
  Copy number: High Copy
Gene/Insert
  Gene/Insert name: ID#28
  Species: Solanum lycopersicum M82
  Cloning method: Gateway Cloning
  Sequencing primers: 5′ n/a
Terms and licenses: Academic/Nonprofit Terms; Industry Terms: Not Available to Industry
Depositor comments: Please visit https://www.biorxiv.org/content/10.1101/2021.08.23.457316v2 for bioRxiv preprint.
How to cite: pDL71 was a gift from Nemo Peeters (Addgene plasmid # 175903 ; http://n2t.net/addgene:175903 ; RRID:Addgene_175903)
