[The description below was written by a language model from this plasmid's Addgene catalogue record and pLannotate feature annotations shown in this document.]
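Description:
pDL71 is a Gateway entry clone built on the pDONR207-type donor backbone (recorded as "pDONOR207"), intended as the substrate for an LR recombination reaction rather than for expression in its own right. It is a 5.2 kb plasmid maintained in E. coli at high copy from a ColE1/pUC-type origin of replication and selected with gentamicin. Resistance comes from the aacC1 gentamicin acetyltransferase gene (GmR), which is driven by a class 1 integron Pc promoter. The annotation also picks up two fragments of a kanamycin resistance gene flanking the gentamicin cassette. These look like a disrupted remnant of the backbone's construction, and kanamycin is not listed as a selection. The rrnB T1 and T2 transcription terminators sit upstream of the cloning region, where they insulate the insert from read-through transcription originating in the vector.

The payload lies between the attL1 and attL2 sites, which bracket roughly 1.8 kb of sequence carrying no annotated features. The catalogue names this insert only as "ID#28", from Solanum lycopersicum cultivar M82. The associated publication title indicates that it belongs to a toolkit of integrated domains from plant NLR immune receptors, assembled to identify host targets of pathogen effectors. The record does not state which gene or domain type ID#28 represents. No promoter, tag or reporter is annotated within the cassette, as expected for an entry clone. LR Clonase-mediated recombination between the attL sites and the attR sites of a destination vector transfers the insert directionally into whatever expression context is needed, but the record does not name specific destination vectors or downstream assays.
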