Features (pLannotate 1.2.2; 10 found; start..end, strand, type, name):
     28..127     +  protein_bind   attL1: mutant version of attL; recombination site for the Gateway® LR reaction LR Clonase™
   1976..2075    -  protein_bind   attL2: mutant version of attL; recombination site for the Gateway® LR reaction LR Clonase™
   2198..2824    +  CDS            KanR (fragment): aminoglycoside phosphotransferase; aph(3')-Ia; confers resistance to kanamycin in bacteria or G418 (Geneticin®) in eukaryotes
   2858..3391    -  CDS            GmR: gentamycin acetyltransferase; aacC1; confers resistance to gentamycin
   3580..3608    -  promoter       Pc promoter: intI1 (promoter lies within the coding sequence); class 1 integron promoter
   3586..3933    -  CDS            YPR2_ECOLX (fragment): Protein predicted: Swiss-Prot protein existence level 4. From Escherichia coli.
   3938..4122    +  CDS            KanR (fragment): aminoglycoside phosphotransferase; aph(3')-Ia; confers resistance to kanamycin in bacteria or G418 (Geneticin®) in eukaryotes
   4265..4853    +  rep_origin     ori: high-copy-number ColE1/pMB1/pBR322/pUC origin of replication
   4988..5015    -  terminator     rrnB T2 terminator: transcription terminator T2 from the E. coli rrnB gene
   5147..5190    +  terminator     rrnB T1 terminator: Escherichia coli rrnB; transcription terminator T1 from the E. coli rrnB gene
>Addgene plasmid #175903 | pDL71 | addgene full sequence | sequence record 375501 | Addgene NGS Result
GTTAACGCTAGCATGGATCTCGGGCCCCAAATAATGATTTTATTTTGACTGATAGTGACCTGTTCGTTGC
AACAAATTGATGAGCAATGCTTTTTTATAATGCCAACTTTGTACAAAAAAGCAGGCTTCGAAGGAGATAG
AACCATGATGGAAGATGAATGCAATTCATTCTATACATTCTTAGTTGAATATCTGTTTTCAGAGGAACTT
GATACCCTTAGCGTTCTGCTGCGTATTGAAGAGGACTGGGGCTCATTCCGTATGTATTTGGAGGAATTCA
GATCAAAGGTGTCTGATTTCGTTGAAACTTCACAGGAATGTAGAGAGGGATGTGATTCATTCATTATACT
TTTAGAAACATATTTGTTGTCCTCAGAGGATTATCTGCTGTTGATGCAAGATGAATGGAGTTCCTTCGAT
TTCTTTTCAGAAGAACATATGTCTTTGTTTGATAGACTGAGGCTCCTTAAAAGGGATTCCAACTTCCTGA
GTATCATTATCGAATTGCATATCTTCAAAGATCAACCAGATGTCAGCTGGGGAAAAGTTCGAGCATTGTT
CCACGGTGCTGCAGATGAACTCATAAAGATGTACAGTACGGAAGTCAGTCCGTGGAATCACCAATTTTAT
GACTATATCTGCCACTTGCAATATGAGTTTCAGCAGACTAAGTTGGAAATCATGAGGGCTAATTTCCCCT
TTCCCAAAATATCATGTCAACTTTTAGCCAATGAGGATGGTATTGTGATTCCCGGTTCTGTAATGAAATT
CATTGACATTGTTGCTGATAGTCTCAGTAATTTACTGAAATTTGACAATCCAAGTTCACTACTTTGTATT
GGGGGACGATGCATGGTTCAAATAGAAATGGTTTTGAAGGGGTTGGATTTCCTCTCTAGTTTTGTCTGCT
TTGTTTCAGATAGATGCATAGAGACTCGGGTCCAACATGCTTTGTTCACTCATGTTGTACAAGTGGCCTG
GCAAACAACTATGGCTACGTGGTTGTATCTTCCGAGCAATGAATACATGTATCAAGACACAGCTCCAAAC
GGTGAGAATCCTTTGCTTTCTGATCTTCTGCAGAGGAAAATCCAGCTTATTCAGCCAAGCATATGCAAGT
TCTATATTCATATCTTGCAAGCTCTAAATTTGGTTGAGTCACAATGGAATCCCGTTATCAATGTTAAGTA
TGTATTCGATTGTGAAGTTGGTTTTCTGGAGTCTCTTCGACGCACTTTAAAAGGATTACCAGTCTCTAGT
AATTGCATTGCAATAAAGGCAGAACTTCAGGAGACGCTCAACTTCTTCGGAGATACTCTAGTCAATCTAC
CAACACAGGTCATTGAACTTCATCTTCAGGATATAGACTTTTCAATTGTTGATGCAGGACTTCTGGTTTG
CTCATTAAATGATGATAATGAGAATCTTGATTTCACGGGAAAAATCCAAAGTATGCAAAGTGTGATCTAC
CTCATCGCTAGAAAGAAATTCCTCCTCCAGTTCAACTTACCTGGAATTGACAGAGTGGACTCTGCTAATT
TCGTTTTAGACAACAGGGAGAAGTTTCTGAGCATGTATTCAAATTCAGTTGATTCGGTTCAAAGCCAACT
TCCGAAAATTCAGAAAGAACTCCAGTTCTTTCAAGCTGTTGTACAACAGCAAGACGGACTTCAACATTTT
GCAACGAAGACTTCTCATTTGGTGTATGAGGTAGAACATATGGTTGATACCTGTAAGAAAAAAGATGTTC
CGGACTGGTGTCTTTTTATCTGGATCTTGAATATTGGAGAGGATATAAGAATGCTCATGGCAGAAGTAGC
AGAGATAGCAGAGATTCCTAATGAGTTACTCTCATCTCCAAACAAGCTAACTTCATTTGTGCAGTTAGTT
CTCAAGGGATTTGTTCGGATCTTTGGTGTTGCTTCTTCACAATTAGCTAGTAAACAAAGGATCAATGAAG
AAATCGTAGGCTTTGACCCAGCTTTCTTGTACAAAGTTGGCATTATAAGAAAGCATTGCTTATCAATTTG
TTGCAACGAACAGGTCACTATCAGTCAAAATAAAATCATTATTTGCCATCCAGCTGCAGCTCTGGCCCGT
GTCTCAAAATCTCTGATGTTACATTGCACAAGATAAAAATATATCATCATGAACAATAAAACTGTCTGCT
TACATAAACAGTAATACAAGGGGTGTTATGAGCCATATTCAACGGGAAACGTCGAGGCCGCGATTAAATT
CCAACATGGATGCTGATTTATATGGGTATAAATGGGCTCGCGATAATGTCGGGCAATCAGGTGCGACAAT
CTATCGCTTGTATGGGAAGCCCGATGCGCCAGAGTTGTTTCTGAAACATGGCAAAGGTAGCGTTGCCAAT
GATGTTACAGATGAGATGGTCAGACTAAACTGGCTGACGGAATTTATGCCTCTTCCGACCATCAAGCATT
TTATCCGTACTCCTGATGATGCATGGTTACTCACCACTGCGATCCCCGGAAAAACAGCATTCCAGGTATT
AGAAGAATATCCTGATTCAGGTGAAAATATTGTTGATGCGCTGGCAGTGTTCCTGCGCCGGTTGCATTCG
ATTCCTGTTTGTAATTGTCCTTTTAACAGCGATCGCGTATTTCGTCTCGCTCAGGCGCAATCACGAATGA
ATAACGGTTTGGTTGATGCGAGTGATTTTGATGACGAGCGTAATGGCTGGCCTGTTGAACAAGTCTGGAA
AGAAATGCATAAACTTTTGCCATTCTCACCGGATTCAGTCGTCACTCATGGTGATTTCTCACTTGATAAC
CTTATTTTTGACGAGGGGAAATTAGGCCGGGAAGCCGATCTCGGCTTGAACGAATTGTTAGGTGGCGGTA
CTTGGGTCGATATCAAAGTGCATCACTTCTTCCCGTATGCCCAACTTTGTATAGAGAGCCACTGCGGGAT
CGTCACCGTAATCTGCTTGCACGTAGATCACATAAGCACCAAGCGCGTTGGCCTCATGCTTGAGGAGATT
GATGAGCGCGGTGGCAATGCCCTGCCTCCGGTGCTCGCCGGAGACTGCGAGATCATAGATATAGATCTCA
CTACGCGGCTGCTCAAACTTGGGCAGAACGTAAGCCGCGAGAGCGCCAACAACCGCTTCTTGGTCGAAGG
CAGCAAGCGCGATGAATGTCTTACTACGGAGCAAGTTCCCGAGGTAATCGGAGTCCGGCTGATGTTGGGA
GTAGGTGGCTACGTCTCCGAACTCACGACCGAAAAGATCAAGAGCAGCCCGCATGGATTTGACTTGGTCA
GGGCCGAGCCTACATGTGCGAATGATGCCCATACTTGAGCCACCTAACTTTGTTTTAGGGCGACTGCCCT
GCTGCGTAACATCGTTGCTGCTGCGTAACATCGTTGCTGCTCCATAACATCAAACATCGACCCACGGCGT
AACGCGCTTGCTGCTTGGATGCCCGAGGCATAGACTGTACAAAAAAACAGTCATAACAAGCCATGAAAAC
CGCCACTGCGCCGTTACCACCGCTGCGTTCGGTCAAGGTTCTGGACCAGTTGCGTGAGCGCATACGCTAC
TTGCATTACAGTTTACGAACCGAACAGGCTTATGTCAACTGGGTTCGTGCCTTCATCCGTTTCCACGGTG
TGCGTCACCCGGCAACCTTGGGCAGCAGCGAAGTCGAGGCATTTCTGTCCTGGCTGGCGAACGAGCGCAA
GGTTTCGGTCTCCACGCATCGTCAGGCATTGGCGGCCTTGCTGTTCTTCTACGGCAAGGTGCTGTGCACG
GATCTGCCCTGGCTTCAGGAGATCGGAAGACCTCGGCCGTCGCGGCGCTTGCCGGTGGTGCTGACCCCGG
ATGAAGTGGTTCGCATCCTCGGTTTTCTGGAAGGCGAGCATCGTTTGTTCGCCCAGGACTCTAGCTATAG
TTCTAGTGGTTGGCTACTAATAGGTTGTATTGATGTTGGACGAGTCGGAATCGCAGACCGATACCAGGAT
CTTGCCATCCTATGGAACTGCCTCGGTGAGTTTTCTCCTTCATTACAGAAACGGCTTTTTCAAAAATATG
GTATTGATAATCCTGATATGAATAAATTGCAGTTTCATTTGATGCTCGATGAGTTTTTCTAATCAGAATT
GGTTAATTGGTTGTAACACTGGCAGAGCATTACGCTGACTTGACGGGACGGCGCAAGCTCATGACCAAAA
TCCCTTAACGTGAGTTTTCGTTCCACTGAGCGTCAGACCCCGTAGAAAAGATCAAAGGATCTTCTTGAGA
TCCTTTTTTTCTGCGCGTAATCTGCTGCTTGCAAACAAAAAAACCACCGCTACCAGCGGTGGTTTGTTTG
CCGGATCAAGAGCTACCAACTCTTTTTCCGAAGGTAACTGGCTTCAGCAGAGCGCAGATACCAAATACTG
TTCTTCTAGTGTAGCCGTAGTTAGGCCACCACTTCAAGAACTCTGTAGCACCGCCTACATACCTCGCTCT
GCTAATCCTGTTACCAGTGGCTGCTGCCAGTGGCGATAAGTCGTGTCTTACCGGGTTGGACTCAAGACGA
TAGTTACCGGATAAGGCGCAGCGGTCGGGCTGAACGGGGGGTTCGTGCACACAGCCCAGCTTGGAGCGAA
CGACCTACACCGAACTGAGATACCTACAGCGTGAGCTATGAGAAAGCGCCACGCTTCCCGAAGGGAGAAA
GGCGGACAGGTATCCGGTAAGCGGCAGGGTCGGAACAGGAGAGCGCACGAGGGAGCTTCCAGGGGGAAAC
GCCTGGTATCTTTATAGTCCTGTCGGGTTTCGCCACCTCTGACTTGAGCGTCGATTTTTGTGATGCTCGT
CAGGGGGGCGGAGCCTATGGAAAAACGCCAGCAACGCGGCCTTTTTACGGTTCCTGGCCTTTTGCTGGCC
TTTTGCTCACATGTTCTTTCCTGCGTTATCCCCTGATTCTGTGGATAACCGTATTACCGCTAGCCAGGAA
GAGTTTGTAGAAACGCAAAAAGGCCATCCGTCAGGATGGCCTTCTGCTTAGTTTGATGCCTGGCAGTTTA
TGGCGGGCGTCCTGCCCGCCACCCTCCGGGCCGTTGCTTCACAACGTTCAAATCCGCTCCCGGCGGATTT
GTCCTACTCAGGAGAGCGTTCACCGACAAACAACAGATAAAACGAAAGGCCCAGTCTTCCGACTGAGCCT
TTCGTTTTATTTGATGCCTGGCAGTTCCCTACTCTCGC
